>Addgene plasmid #89495 | pLKO-FOXM1-shRNA-81 | addgene full sequence | sequence record 180322 | Addgene NGS Result
GTGTGGGCCCTGTTCCTGCCCGCGCGGTGTTCCGCATTCTGCAAGCCTCCGGAGCGCACGTCGGCAGTCG
GCTCCCTCGTTGACCGAATCACCGACCTCTCTCCCCAGGGGGATCCACCGGAGCTTACCATGACCGAGTA
CAAGCCCACGGTGCGCCTCGCCACCCGCGACGACGTCCCCAGGGCCGTACGCACCCTCGCCGCCGCGTTC
GCCGACTACCCCGCCACGCGCCACACCGTCGATCCGGACCGCCACATCGAGCGGGTCACCGAGCTGCAAG
AACTCTTCCTCACGCGCGTCGGGCTCGACATCGGCAAGGTGTGGGTCGCGGACGACGGCGCCGCGGTGGC
GGTCTGGACCACGCCGGAGAGCGTCGAAGCGGGGGCGGTGTTCGCCGAGATCGGCCCGCGCATGGCCGAG
TTGAGCGGTTCCCGGCTGGCCGCGCAGCAACAGATGGAAGGCCTCCTGGCGCCGCACCGGCCCAAGGAGC
CCGCGTGGTTCCTGGCCACCGTCGGCGTCTCGCCCGACCACCAGGGCAAGGGTCTGGGCAGCGCCGTCGT
GCTCCCCGGAGTGGAGGCGGCCGAGCGCGCCGGGGTGCCCGCCTTCCTGGAGACCTCCGCGCCCCGCAAC
CTCCCCTTCTACGAGCGGCTCGGCTTCACCGTCACCGCCGACGTCGAGGTGCCCGAAGGACCGCGCACCT
GGTGCATGACCCGCAAGCCCGGTGCCTGACGCCCGCCCCACGACCCGCAGCGCCCGACCGAAAGGAGCGC
ACGACCCCATGCATCGGTACCTTTAAGACCAATGACTTACAAGGCAGCTGTAGATCTTAGCCACTTTTTA
AAAGAAAAGGGGGGACTGGAAGGGCTAATTCACTCCCAACGAAGACAAGATCTGCTTTTTGCTTGTACTG
GGTCTCTCTGGTTAGACCAGATCTGAGCCTGGGAGCTCTCTGGCTAACTAGGGAACCCACTGCTTAAGCC
TCAATAAAGCTTGCCTTGAGTGCTTCAAGTAGTGTGTGCCCGTCTGTTGTGTGACTCTGGTAACTAGAGA
TCCCTCAGACCCTTTTAGTCAGTGTGGAAAATCTCTAGCAGTAGTAGTTCATGTCATCTTATTATTCAGT
ATTTATAACTTGCAAAGAAATGAATATCAGAGAGTGAGAGGAACTTGTTTATTGCAGCTTATAATGGTTA
CAAATAAAGCAATAGCATCACAAATTTCACAAATAAAGCATTTTTTTCACTGCATTCTAGTTGTGGTTTG
TCCAAACTCATCAATGTATCTTATCATGTCTGGCTCTAGCTATCCCGCCCCTAACTCCGCCCATCCCGCC
CCTAACTCCGCCCAGTTCCGCCCATTCTCCGCCCCATGGCTGACTAATTTTTTTTATTTATGCAGAGGCC
GAGGCCGCCTCGGCCTCTGAGCTATTCCAGAAGTAGTGAGGAGGCTTTTTTGGAGGCCTAGGGACGTACC
CAATTCGCCCTATAGTGAGTCGTATTACGCGCGCTCACTGGCCGTCGTTTTACAACGTCGTGACTGGGAA
AACCCTGGCGTTACCCAACTTAATCGCCTTGCAGCACATCCCCCTTTCGCCAGCTGGCGTAATAGCGAAG
AGGCCCGCACCGATCGCCCTTCCCAACAGTTGCGCAGCCTGAATGGCGAATGGG
[124 nt withheld, positions 1665-1788]
C
[91 nt withheld, positions 1790-1880]
A
[49 nt withheld, positions 1882-1930]
CCTTTGACGTTGGAGTCCACGTTCTTT
[37 nt withheld, positions 1958-1994]
ACCCTATCTCGGTCTATTCTTTTGATTTATAAGGGATTTTGCCGATTTCGGCCTATTGGTTAAAAAATGA
GCTGATTTAACAAAAATTTAACGCGAATTTTAACAAAATATTAACGCTTACAATTTAGGTGGCACTTTTC
GGGGAAATGTGCGCGGAACCCCTATTTGTTTATTTTTCTAAATACATTCAAATATGTATCCGCTCATGAG
ACAATAACCCTGATAAATGCTTCAATAATATTGAAAAAGGAAGAGTATGAGTATTCAACATTTCCGTGTC
GCCCTTATTCCCTTTTTTGCGGCATTTTGCCTTCCTGTTTTTGCTCACCCAGAAACGCTGGTGAAAGTAA
AAGATGCTGAAGATCAGTTGGGTGCACGAGTGGGTTACATCGAACTGGATCTCAACAGCGGTAAGATCCT
TGAGAGTTTTCGCCCCGAAGAACGTTTTCCAATGATGAGCACTTTTAAAGTTCTGCTATGTGGCGCGGTA
TTATCCCGTATTGACGCCGGGCAAGAGCAACTCGGTCGCCGCATACACTATTCTCAGAATGACTTGGTTG
AGTACTCACCAGTCACAGAAAAGCATCTTACGGATGGCATGACAGTAAGAGAATTATGCAGTGCTGCCAT
AACCATGAGTGATAACACTGCGGCCAACTTACTTCTGACAACGATCGGAGGACCGAAGGAGCTAACCGCT
TTTTTGCACAACATGGGGGATCATGTAACTCGCCTTGATCGTTGGGAACCGGAGCTGAATGAAGCCATAC
CAAACGACGAGCGTGACACCACGATGCCTGTAGCAATGGCAACAACGTTGCGCAAACTATTAACTGGCGA
ACTACTTACTCTAGCTTCCCGGCAACAATTAATAGACTGGATGGAGGCGGATAAAGTTGCAGGACCACTT
CTGCGCTCGGCCCTTCCGGCTGGCTGGTTTATTGCTGATAAATCTGGAGCCGGTGAGCGTGGGTCTCGCG
GTATCATTGCAGCACTGGGGCCAGATGGTAAGCCCTCCCGTATCGTAGTTATCTACACGACGGGGAGTCA
GGCAACTATGGATGAACGAAATAGACAGATCGCTGAGATAGGTGCCTCACTGATTAAGCATTGGTAACTG
TCAGACCAAGTTTACTCATATATACTTTAGATTGATTTAAAACTTCATTTTTAATTTAAAAGGATCTAGG
TGAAGATCCTTTTTGATAATCTCATGACCAAAATCCCTTAACGTGAGTTTTCGTTCCACTGAGCGTCAGA
CCCCGTAGAAAAGATCAAAGGATCTTCTTGAGATCCTTTTTTTCTGCGCGTAATCTGCTGCTTGCAAACA
AAAAAACCACCGCTACCAGCGGTGGTTTGTTTGCCGGATCAAGAGCTACCAACTCTTTTTCCGAAGGTAA
CTGGCTTCAGCAGAGCGCAGATACCAAATACTGTTCTTCTAGTGTAGCCGTAGTTAGGCCACCACTTCAA
GAACTCTGTAGCACCGCCTACATACCTCGCTCTGCTAATCCTGTTACCAGTGGCTGCTGCCAGTGGCGAT
AAGTCGTGTCTTACCGGGTTGGACTCAAGACGATAGTTACCGGATAAGGCGCAGCGGTCGGGCTGAACGG
GGGGTTCGTGCACACAGCCCAGCTTGGAGCGAACGACCTACACCGAACTGAGATACCTACAGCGTGAGCT
ATGAGAAAGCGCCACGCTTCCCGAAGGGAGAAAGGCGGACAGGTATCCGGTAAGCGGCAGGGTCGGAACA
GGAGAGCGCACGAGGGAGCTTCCAGGGGGAAACGCCTGGTATCTTTATAGTCCTGTCGGGTTTCGCCACC
TCTGACTTGAGCGTCGATTTTTGTGATGCTCGTCAGGGGGGCGGAGCCTATGGAAAAACGCCAGCAACGC
GGCCTTTTTACGGTTCCTGGCCTTTTGCTGGCCTTTTGCTCACATGTTCTTTCCTGCGTTATCCCCTGAT
TCTGTGGATAACCGTATTACCGCCTTTGAGTGAGCTGATACCGCTCGCCGCAGCCGAACGACCGAGCGCA
GCGAGTCAGTGAGCGAGGAAGCGGAAGAGCGCCCAATACGCAAACCGCCTCTCCCCGCGCGTTGGCCGAT
TCATTAATGCAGCTGGCACGACAGGTTTCCCGACTGGAAAGCGGGCAGTGAGCGCAACGCAATTAATGTG
AGTTAGCTCACTCATTAGGCACCCCAGGCTTTACACTTTATGCTTCCGGCTCGTATGTTGTGTGGAATTG
TGAGCGGATAACAATTTCACACAGGAAACAGCTATGACCATGATTACGCCAAGCGCGCAATTAACCCTCA
CTAAAGGGAACAAAAGCTGGAGCTGCAAGCTTAATGTAGTCTTATGCAATACTCTTGTAGTCTTGCAACA
TGGTAACGATGAGTTAGCAACATGCCTTACAAGGAGAGAAAAAGCACCGTGCATGCCGATTGGTGGAAGT
AAGGTGGTACGATCGTGCCTTATTAGGAAGGCAACAGACGGGTCTGACATGGATTGGACGAACCACTGAA
TTGCCGCATTGCAGAGATATTGTATTTAAGTGCCTAGCTCGATACATAAACGGGTCTCTCTGGTTAGACC
AGATCTGAGCCTGGGAGCTCTCTGGCTAACTAGGGAACCCACTGCTTAAGCCTCAATAAAGCTTGCCTTG
AGTGCTTCAAGTAGTGTGTGCCCGTCTGTTGTGTGACTCTGGTAACTAGAGATCCCTCAGACCCTTTTAG
TCAGTGTGGAAAATCTCTAGCAGTGGCGCCCGAACAGGGACTTGAAAGCGAAAGGGAAACCAGAGGAGCT
CTCTCGACGCAGGACTCGGCTTGCTGAAGCGCGCACGGCAAGAGGCGAGGGGCGGCGACTGGTGAGTACG
CCAAAAATTTTGACTAGCGGAGGCTAGAAGGAGAGAGATGGGTGCGAGAGCGTCAGTATTAAGCGGGGGA
GAATTAGATCGCGATGGGAAAAAATTCGGTTAAGGCCAGGGGGAAAGAAAAAATATAAATTAAAACATAT
AGTATGGGCAAGCAGGGAGCTAGAACGATTCGCAGTTAATCCTGGCCTGTTAGAAACATCAGAAGGCTGT
AGACAAATACTGGGACAGCTACAACCATCCCTTCAGACAGGATCAGAAGAACTTAGATCATTATATAATA
CAGTAGCAACCCTCTATTGTGTGCATCAAAGGATAGAGATAAAAGACACCAAGGAAGCTTTAGACAAGAT
AGAGGAAGAGCAAAACAAAAGTAAGACCACCGCACAGCAAGCGGCCGCTGATCTTCAGACCTGGAGGAGG
AGATATGAGGGACAATTGGAGAAGTGAATTATATAAATATAAAGTAGTAAAAATTGAACCATTAGGAGTA
GCACCCACCAAGGCAAAGAGAAGAGTGGTGCAGAGAGAAAAAAGAGCAGTGGGAATAGGAGCTTTGTTCC
TTGGGTTCTTGGGAGCAGCAGGAAGCACTATGGGCGCAGCGTCAATGACGCTGACGGTACAGGCCAGACA
ATTATTGTCTGGTATAGTGCAGCAGCAGAACAATTTGCTGAGGGCTATTGAGGCGCAACAGCATCTGTTG
CAACTCACAGTCTGGGGCATCAAGCAGCTCCAGGCAAGAATCCTGGCTGTGGAAAGATACCTAAAGGATC
AACAGCTCCTGGGGATTTGGGGTTGCTCTGGAAAACTCATTTGCACCACTGCTGTGCCTTGGAATGCTAG
TTGGAGTAATAAATCTCTGGAACAGATTTGGAATCACACGACCTGGATGGAGTGGGACAGAGAAATTAAC
AATTACACAAGCTTAATACACTCCTTAATTGAAGAATCGCAAAACCAGCAAGAAAAGAATGAACAAGAAT
TATTGGAATTAGATAAATGGGCAAGTTTGTGGAATTGGTTTAACATAACAAATTGGCTGTGGTATATAAA
ATTATTCATAATGATAGTAGGAGGCTTGGTAGGTTTAAGAATAGTTTTTGCTGTACTTTCTATAGTGAAT
AGAGTTAGGCAGGGATATTCACCATTATCGTTTCAGACCCACCTCCCAACCCCGAGGGGACCCGACAGGC
CCGAAGGAATAGAAGAAGAAGGTGGAGAGAGAGACAGAGACAGATCCATTCGATTAGTGAACGGATCTCG
ACGGTATCGATCACGAGACTAGCCTCGAGCGGCCGCCCCCTTCACCGAGGGCCTATTTCCCATGATTCCT
TCATATTTGCATATACGATACAAGGCTGTTAGAGAGATAATTGGAATTAATTTGACTGTAAACACAAAGA
TATTAGTACAAAATACGTGACGTAGAAAGTAATAATTTCTTGGGTAGTTTGCAGTTTTAAAATTATGTTT
TAAAATGGACTATCATATGCTTACCGTAACTTGAAAGTATTTCGATTTCTTGGCTTTATATATCTTGTGG
AAAGGACGAAACACCGGAGGACCACTTTCCCTACTTTACTCGAGTAAAGTAGGGAAAGTGGTCCTTTTTT
GAATTCTCGACCTCGAGACAAATGGCAGTATTCATCCACAATTTTAAAAGAAAAGGGGGGATTGGGGGGT
ACAGTGCAGGGGAAAGAATAGTAGACATAATAGCAACAGACATACAAACTAAAGAATTACAAAAACAAAT
TACAAAAATTCAAAATTTTCGGGTTTATTACAGGGACAGCAGAGATCCACTTTGGCCGCGGCTCGAGGGG
GTTGGGGTTGCGCCTTTTCCAAGGCAGCCCTGGGTTTGCGCAGGGACGCGGCTGCTCTGGGCGTGGTTCC
GGGAAACGCAGCGGCGCCGACCCTGGGTCTCGCACATTCTTCACGTCCGTTCGCAGCGTCACCCGGATCT
TCGCCGCTACCCTTGTGGGCCCCCCGGCGACGCTTCCTGCTCCGCCCCTAAGTCGGGAAGGTTCCTTGCG
GTTCGCGGCGTGCCGGACGTGACAAACGGAAGCCGCACGTCTCACTAGTACCCTCGCAGACGGACAGCGC
CAGGGAGCAATGGCAGCGCGCCGACCGCGATGGGCTGTGGCCAATAGCGGCTGCTCAGCAGGGCGCGCCG
AGAGCAGCGGCCGGGAAGGGGCGGTGCGGGAGGCGGGGTGTGGGGCGGTA
Features (pLannotate 1.2.2; 25 found; start..end, strand, type, name):
    130..729     +  CDS            PuroR: puromycin N-acetyltransferase; pac from Streptomyces alboniger; confers resistance to puromycin
    772..855     +  CDS            nef (fragment): NEF_HV1Z2 - Experimental evidence at protein level: Swiss-Prot protein existence level 1. Extracellular Nef protein targets CD4(+) T-lymphocytes for apoptosis by interacting with CXCR4 surface receptors. From Human immunodeficiency virus type 1 group M subtype D (isolate Z2/CDC-Z34) (HIV-1).
    857..1090    +  LTR            3' LTR (ΔU3): self-inactivating 3' long terminal repeat (LTR) from HIV-1
   1162..1283    +  polyA_signal   SV40 poly(A) signal: SV40 polyadenylation signal
   1323..1458    +  rep_origin     SV40 ori: SV40 origin of replication
   1479..1497    -  promoter       T7 promoter: promoter for bacteriophage T7 RNA polymerase
   1505..1660    +  CDS            lacZα (fragment): LacZα fragment of β-galactosidase; lacZ fragment
   1665..2093    +  rep_origin     f1 ori (sequence partly withheld): f1 bacteriophage origin of replication; arrow indicates direction of (+) strand synthesis
   2146..2250    +  promoter       AmpR promoter: bla
   2251..3111    +  CDS            AmpR: β-lactamase; bla; confers resistance to ampicillin, carbenicillin, and related antibiotics
   3282..3870    +  rep_origin     ori: high-copy-number ColE1/pMB1/pBR322/pUC origin of replication
   4053..4145    +  CDS            lacI (fragment): lac repressor; lacI; The lac repressor binds to the lac operator to inhibit transcription in E. coli. This inhibition can be relieved by adding lactose or isopropyl-β-D-thiogalactopyranoside (IPTG).
   4158..4179    +  protein_bind   CAP binding site: CAP binding activates transcription in the presence of cAMP. E. coli catabolite activator protein
   4194..4224    +  promoter       lac promoter: promoter for the E. coli lac operon
   4232..4248    +  protein_bind   lac operator: The lac repressor binds to the lac operator to inhibit transcription in E. coli. This inhibition can be relieved by adding lactose or isopropyl-β-D-thiogalactopyranoside (IPTG). lac repressor encoded by lacI
   4293..4311    +  promoter       T3 promoter: promoter for bacteriophage T3 RNA polymerase
   4339..4565    +  promoter       RSV promoter: Rous sarcoma virus enhancer/promoter
   4566..4746    +  LTR            5' LTR (truncated): truncated 5' long terminal repeat (LTR) from HIV-1
   4793..4918    +  misc_feature   HIV-1 Ψ: packaging signal of human immunodeficiency virus type 1
   4902..5265    +  CDS            HIV-1 gag (fragment): gag protein from human immunodeficiency virus 1; gag
   5411..5644    +  misc_feature   RRE: The Rev response element (RRE) of HIV-1 allows for Rev-dependent mRNA export from the nucleus to the cytoplasm.
   6021..6121    +  CDS            Rev (fragment): human immunodeficiency virus 1 (HIV-1) Rev protein; rev; enhances nuclear export of unspliced and incompletely spliced viral mRNAs
   6171..6411    +  promoter       U6 promoter: RNA polymerase III promoter for human U6 snRNA
   6516..6633    +  misc_feature   cPPT/CTS: central polypurine tract and central termination sequence of HIV-1
   6682..108     +  promoter       hPGK promoter (across the origin): human phosphoglycerate kinase 1 promoter
