[The description below was written by a language model from this plasmid's Addgene catalogue record and pLannotate feature annotations shown in this document.]
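Description:
pLKO-FOXM1-shRNA-81 is a third-generation-style, self-inactivating HIV-1 lentiviral RNAi vector built on the pLKO puromycin backbone, designed for constitutive knockdown of human FOXM1 in mammalian cells. In bacteria it is maintained through a ColE1/pUC-type origin and selected with ampicillin via the β-lactamase gene. The catalogue entry nonetheless lists it as low copy and names a recombination-tolerant strain, as is usual for plasmids carrying repeated LTRs. An f1 origin, an SV40 origin and poly(A) signal, T7 and T3 promoters and residual lac-region fragments are also present as backbone remnants. The catalogue gives a size of 7,032 bp, while the sequenced record annotated here is 7,084 nt.

The viral genome is transcribed in packaging cells from an RSV promoter fused to a truncated 5' LTR, which makes expression Tat-independent. It is followed by the Ψ packaging signal with a partial gag sequence, the Rev response element for Rev-dependent nuclear export, and a cPPT/CTS element that aids nuclear import of the reverse-transcribed genome. The ΔU3 3' LTR leaves the integrated provirus without LTR promoter activity.

Two internal cassettes are carried between the LTRs. The human U6 RNA polymerase III promoter drives the FOXM1 hairpin. This hairpin was made from annealed oligonucleotides based on a design from a public shRNA library and ligated between the AgeI and EcoRI sites. It is not annotated as a separate feature but would lie in the gap between the U6 promoter and the cPPT/CTS. Downstream, the human PGK promoter expresses puromycin N-acetyltransferase, allowing selection of transduced cells. The construct is suited to producing lentiviral particles for stable FOXM1 depletion in human cells.
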