Addgene plasmid #89495: pLKO-FOXM1-shRNA-81
Purpose: Lentiviral vector with constitutive expression of shRNA targeting human FOXM1.
Depositing lab: Adam Karpf. Depositing organization: University of Nebraska Medical Center.
Backbone
  Vector backbone: pLKO
  Total vector size (bp): 7032
  Vector type: Mammalian Expression, Lentiviral, RNAi
  Selectable markers: Puromycin
Growth in bacteria
  Bacterial resistance: Ampicillin, 100 μg/mL
  Growth temperature: 37°C
  Growth strain: NEB Stable
  Copy number: Low Copy
Gene/Insert
  Gene/Insert name: FOXM1
  gRNA/shRNA sequence: AGGACCACTTTCCCTACTTTA
  Species: H. sapiens (human)
  Entrez Gene: FOXM1 (a.k.a. FKHL16, FOXM1A, FOXM1B, FOXM1C, HFH-11, HFH11, HNF-3, INS-1, MPHOSPH2, MPP-2, MPP2, PIG29, TRIDENT)
  Promoter: U6
  Cloning method: Restriction Enzyme; 5′ cloning site AgeI (unknown if destroyed); 3′ cloning site EcoRI (unknown if destroyed)
  Sequencing primers: 5′ LKO.1 5'
Terms and licenses: Academic/Nonprofit Terms; Industry Terms: Not Available to Industry
Depositor comments: The FOXM1 shRNA (TRCN0000273981) sequence was retrieved from the Broad Genetic Perturbation Platform Web Portal. Oligos corresponding to the shRNA were annealed and ligated into pLKO-puro.
How to cite: pLKO-FOXM1-shRNA-81 was a gift from Adam Karpf (Addgene plasmid # 89495 ; http://n2t.net/addgene:89495 ; RRID:Addgene_89495)
