>Addgene plasmid #89495 | pLKO-FOXM1-shRNA-81 | depositor partial sequence | sequence record 176958 | GACTATCATATGCTTACCGT
GACGTAGAAAGTAATAATTTCTTGGGTAGTTTGCAGTTTTAAAATTATGTTTTAAAATGGACTATCATAT
GCTTACCGTAACTTGAAAGTATTTCGATTTCTTGGCTTTATATATCTTGTGGAAAGGACGAAACACCGGA
GGACCACTTTCCCTACTTTACTCGAGTAAAGTAGGGAAAGTGGTCCTTTTTTGAATTCTCGACCTCGAGA
CAAATGGCAGTATTCATCCACAATTTTAAAAGAAAAGGGGGGATTGGGGGGTACAGTGCAGGGGAAAGAA
TAGTAGACATAATAGCAACAGACATACAAACTAAAGAATTACAAAAACAAATTACAAAAATTCAAAATTT
TCGGGTTTATTACAGGGACAGCAGAGATCCACTTTGGCCGCGGCTCGAGGGGGTTGGGGTTGCGCCTTTT
CCAAGGCAGCCCTGGGTTTGCGCAGGGACGCGGCTGCTCTGGGCGTGGTTCCGGGAAACGCAGCGGCGCC
GACCCTGGGTCTCGCACATTCTTCACGTCCGTTCGCAGCGTCACCCGGATCTTCGCCGCTACCCTTGTGG
GCCCCCCGGCGACGCTTCCTGCTCCGCCCCTAAGTCGGGAAGGTTCCTTGCGGTTCGCGGCGTGCCGGAC
GTGACAAACGGAAGCCGCACGTCTCACTAGTACCCTCGCAGACGGACAGCGCCAGGGAGCAATGGCAGCG
CGCCGACCGCGATGGGCTGTGGCCAATAGCGGCTGCTCAGCAGGCGCGCCGAGAGCAGCGGCCGGGAAGG
GCGGTGCGGAGGCGGGTGTGGGGCGGTAGTGTGGCCTGTTCTGCCCGCSCGG
